>Addgene plasmid #232459 | HA-SEPT12 | addgene full sequence | sequence record 473025 | Addgene NGS Result
CGCCATTCTGCCTGGGGACGTCGGAGCAAGCTTGATTTAGGTGACACTATAGAATACAAGCTACTTGTTC
TTTTTGCAGGATACCATGCGATACCCATATGATGTGCCAGATTACGCTGGATCTATGGACCCCCTGAGGC
GCTCCCCCTCTCCCTGCCTGTCCTCGCAGCCCTCCAGCCCCAGCACCCCACCCTGCGAGATGCTTGGTCC
TGTGGGCATTGAGGCCGTGCTGGACCAGCTGAAGATCAAGGCTATGAAGATGGGGTTTGAGTTCAACATC
ATGGTGGTGGGGCAAAGCGGGCTGGGCAAGTCCACGATGGTGAACACGCTGTTCAAGTCCAAAGTGTGGA
AGTCAAACCCACCGGGCTTGGGGGTGCCCACACCCCAGACGCTGCAGCTGCATTCACTGACCCATGTCAT
AGAGGAGAAGGGTGTGAAGCTGAAGCTGACGGTGACGGACACGCCCGGCTTCGGGGACCAGATCAACAAT
GACAACTGCTGGGACCCCATCCTGGGCTACATCAACGAGCAATACGAGCAGTACCTGCAGGAGGAGATCC
TCATCACCCGCCAGCGCCACATCCCAGACACCCGGGTACACTGCTGCGTGTACTTTGTACCACCCACTGG
GCACTGCCTGCGGCCCCTGGACATTGAGTTCCTGCAGCGGCTGTGCCGGACTGTGAATGTGGTGCCCGTG
ATTGCCAGGGCCGACAGCCTGACCATGGAGGAGCGAGAGGCCTTCAGGCGCAGGATCCAGCAGAACCTGA
GGACCCACTGCATCGACGTCTACCCCCAGATGTGCTTTGACGAGGACATCAATGACAAAATCCTCAACAG
CAAGTTACGGGACCGAATCCCTTTTGCCGTGGTAGGGGCTGACCAAGAGCACCTGATGAACGGGAGGTGT
GTCCTGGGCCGGAAGACCAAGTGGGGCATCATTGAAGTGGAGAACATGGCGCACTGTGAATTTCCTCTCC
TGAGAGACCTGCTTATCCGCTCCCACCTCCAAGACCTGAAGGACATAACCCACAACATCCACTATGAGAA
CTACCGCGTCATCAGACTCAATGAAAGCCACCTGCTGCCCCGCGGGCCCGGCTGGGTGAACCTGGCCCCG
GCCTCCCCAGGACAGCTGACCACCCCCCGGACCTTCAAGGTCTGCAGGGGGGCCCATGACGATTCTGATG
ATGAGTTCTGACTCGAGCCTCTAGATTCTGCAGCCCTATAGTGAGTCGTATTACGTAGATCCAGACATGA
TAAGATACATTGATGAGTTTGGACAAACCACAACTAGAATGCAGTGAAAAAAATGCTTTATTTGTGAAAT
TTGTGATGCTATTGCTTTATTTGTAACCATTATAAGCTGCAATAAACAAGTTAACAACAACAATTGCATT
CATTTTATGTTTCAGGTTCAGGGGGAGGTGTGGGAGGTTTTTTAATTCGCGGCCGCGGCGCCAATGCATT
GGGCCCGGTACCCAGCTTTTGTTCCCTTTAGTGAGGGTTAATTGCGCGCTTGGCGTAATCATGGTCATAG
CTGTTTCCTGTGTGAAATTGTTATCCGCTCACAATTCCACACAACATACGAGCCGGGAGCATAAAGTGTA
AAGCCTGGGGTGCCTAATGAGTGAGCTAACTCACATTAATTGCGTTGCGCTCACTGCCCGCTTTCCAGTC
GGGAAACCTGTCGTGCCAGCTGCATTAATGAATCGGCCAACGCGCGGGGAGAGGCGGTTTGCGTATTGGG
CGCTCTTCCGCTTCCTCGCTCACTGACTCGCTGCGCTCGGTCGTTCGGCTGCGGCGAGCGGTATCAGCTC
ACTCAAAGGCGGTAATACGGTTATCCACAGAATCAGGGGATAACGCAGGAAAGAACATGTGAGCAAAAGG
CCAGCAAAAGGCCAGGAACCGTAAAAAGGCCGCGTTGCTGGCGTTTTTCCATAGGCTCCGCCCCCCTGAC
GAGCATCACAAAAATCGACGCTCAAGTCAGAGGTGGCGAAACCCGACAGGACTATAAAGATACCAGGCGT
TTCCCCCTGGAAGCTCCCTCGTGCGCTCTCCTGTTCCGACCCTGCCGCTTACCGGATACCTGTCCGCCTT
TCTCCCTTCGGGAAGCGTGGCGCTTTCTCATAGCTCACGCTGTAGGTATCTCAGTTCGGTGTAGGTCGTT
CGCTCCAAGCTGGGCTGTGTGCACGAACCCCCCGTTCAGCCCGACCGCTGCGCCTTATCCGGTAACTATC
GTCTTGAGTCCAACCCGGTAAGACACGACTTATCGCCACTGGCAGCAGCCACTGGTAACAGGATTAGCAG
AGCGAGGTATGTAGGCGGTGCTACAGAGTTCTTGAAGTGGTGGCCTAACTACGGCTACACTAGAAGAACA
GTATTTGGTATCTGCGCTCTGCTGAAGCCAGTTACCTTCGGAAAAAGAGTTGGTAGCTCTTGATCCGGCA
AACAAACCACCGCTGGTAGCGGTGGTTTTTTTGTTTGCAAGCAGCAGATTACGCGCAGAAAAAAAGGATC
TCAAGAAGATCCTTTGATCTTTTCTACGGGGTCTGACGCTCAGTGGAACGAAAACTCACGTTAAGGGATT
TTGGTCATGAGATTATCAAAAAGGATCTTCACCTAGATCCTTTTAAATTAAAAATGAAGTTTTAAATCAA
TCTAAAGTATATATGAGTAAACTTGGTCTGACAGTTACCAATGCTTAATCAGTGAGGCACCTATCTCAGC
GATCTGTCTATTTCGTTCATCCATAGTTGCCTGACTCCCCGTCGTGTAGATAACTACGATACGGGAGGGC
TTACCATCTGGCCCCAGTGCTGCAATGATACCGCGAGACCCACGCTCACCGGCTCCAGATTTATCAGCAA
TAAACCAGCCAGCCGGAAGGGCCGAGCGCAGAAGTGGTCCTGCAACTTTATCCGCCTCCATCCAGTCTAT
TAATTGTTGCCGGGAAGCTAGAGTAAGTAGTTCGCCAGTTAATAGTTTGCGCAACGTTGTTGCCATTGCT
ACAGGCATCGTGGTGTCACGCTCGTCGTTTGGTATGGCTTCATTCAGCTCCGGTTCCCAACGATCAAGGC
GAGTTACATGATCCCCCATGTTGTGCAAAAAAGCGGTTAGCTCCTTCGGTCCTCCGATCGTTGTCAGAAG
TAAGTTGGCCGCAGTGTTATCACTCATGGTTATGGCAGCACTGCATAATTCTCTTACTGTCATGCCATCC
GTAAGATGCTTTTCTGTGACTGGTGAGTACTCAACCAAGTCATTCTGAGAATAGTGTATGCGGCGACCGA
GTTGCTCTTGCCCGGCGTCAATACGGGATAATACCGCGCCACATAGCAGAACTTTAAAAGTGCTCATCAT
TGGAAAACGTTCTTCGGGGCGAAAACTCTCAAGGATCTTACCGCTGTTGAGATCCAGTTCGATGTAACCC
ACTCGTGCACCCAACTGATCTTCAGCATCTTTTACTTTCACCAGCGTTTCTGGGTGAGCAAAAACAGGAA
GGCAAAATGCCGCAAAAAAGGGAATAAGGGCGACACGGAAATGTTGAATACTCATACTCTTCCTTTTTCA
ATATTATTGAAGCATTTATCAGGGTTATTGTCTCATGAGCGGATACATATTTGAATGTATTTAGAAAAAT
AAACAAATAGGGGTTCCGCGCACATTTCCCCGAAAAGTGCCACCTAAATTGTAAGCGTTAATATTTTGTT
AAAATTCGCGTTAAATTTTTGTTAAATCAGCTCATTTTTTAACCAATAGGCCGAAATCGGCAAAATCCCT
TATAAATCAAAAGAATAGACCGAGATAGGGT
[37 nt withheld, positions 3812-3848]
AAAGAACGTGGACTCCAACGTCAAAGG
[49 nt withheld, positions 3876-3924]
T
[91 nt withheld, positions 3926-4016]
G
[124 nt withheld, positions 4018-4141]
CCCATTCGCCATTCAGGCTGCGCAACTGTTGGGAAGGGCGATCGGTGCGGGCCTCTTCGCTATTACGCCA
GTCGACCGCCAATTCAATATGGCGTATATGGACTCATGCCAATTCAATATGGTGGATCTGGACCTGTGCC
AATTCAATATGGCGTATATGGACTCGTGCCAATTCAATATGGTGGATCTGGACCCCAGCCAATTCAATAT
GGCGGACTTGGCACCATGCCAATTCAATATGGCGGACCTGGCACTGTGCCAACTGGGGAGGGGTCTACTT
GGCACGGTGCCAAGTTTGAGGAGGGGTCTTGGCCCTGTGCCAAGTCCGCCATATTGAATTGGCATGGTGC
CAATAATGGCGGCCATATTGGCTATATGCCAGGATCAATATATAGGCAATATCCAATATGGCCCTATGCC
AATATGGCTATTGGCCAGGTTCAATACTATGTATTGGCCCTATGCCATATAGTATTCCATATATGGGTTT
TCCTATTGACGTAGATAGCCCCTCCCAATGGGCGGTCCCATATACCATATATGGGGCTTCCTAATACCGC
CCATAGCCACTCCCCCATTGACGTCAATGGTCTCTATATATGGTCTTTCCTATTGACGTCATATGGGCGG
TCCTATTGACGTATATGGCGCCTCCCCCATTGACGTCAATTACGGTAAATGGCCCGCCTGGCTCAATGCC
CATTGACGTCAATAGGACCACCCACCATTGACGTCAATGGGATGGCTCATTGCCCATTCATATCCGTTCT
CACGCCCCCTATTGACGTCAATGACGGTAAATGGCCCACTTGGCAGTACATCAATATCTATTAATAGTAA
CTTGGCAAGTACATTACTATTGGAAGTACGCCAGGGTACATTGGCAGTACTCCCATTGACGTCAATGGCG
GTAAATGGCCCGCGATGGCTGCCAAGTACATCCCCATTGACGTCAATGGGGAGGGGCAATGACGCAAATG
GGCGTTCCATTGACGTAAATGGGCGGTAGGCGTGCCTAATGGGAGGTCTATATAAGCAATGCTCGTTTAG
GGAAC
Features (pLannotate 1.2.2; 15 found; start..end, strand, type, name):
     35..53      +  promoter       SP6 promoter: promoter for bacteriophage SP6 RNA polymerase
    125..1198    +  CDS            SEPTIN12: SEP12_HUMAN - Also known as SEPT12. Experimental evidence at protein level: Swiss-Prot protein existence level 1. Filament-forming cytoskeletal GTPase (By similarity). Involved in spermatogenesis. Involved in the morphogenesis of sperm heads and the elongation of sperm tails probably implicating the association with alpha- and beta-tubulins (PubMed:24213608). Forms a filamentous structure with SEPTIN7, SEPTIN6, SEPTIN2 and probably SEPTIN4 at the sperm annulus which is required for the structural integrity and motility of the sperm tail during postmeiotic differentiation (PubMed:25588830). May
   1225..1243    -  promoter       T7 promoter: promoter for bacteriophage T7 RNA polymerase
   1248..1382    -  polyA_signal   SV40 poly(A) signal: SV40 polyadenylation signal
   1495..1513    -  promoter       T3 promoter: promoter for bacteriophage T3 RNA polymerase
   1558..1574    -  protein_bind   lac operator: The lac repressor binds to the lac operator to inhibit transcription in E. coli. This inhibition can be relieved by adding lactose or isopropyl-β-D-thiogalactopyranoside (IPTG). lac repressor encoded by lacI
   1582..1612    -  promoter       lac promoter: promoter for the E. coli lac operon
   1627..1648    -  protein_bind   CAP binding site: CAP binding activates transcription in the presence of cAMP. E. coli catabolite activator protein
   1661..1753    -  CDS            lacI (fragment): lac repressor; lacI; The lac repressor binds to the lac operator to inhibit transcription in E. coli. This inhibition can be relieved by adding lactose or isopropyl-β-D-thiogalactopyranoside (IPTG).
   1936..2524    -  rep_origin     ori: high-copy-number ColE1/pMB1/pBR322/pUC origin of replication
   2695..3555    -  CDS            AmpR: β-lactamase; bla; confers resistance to ampicillin, carbenicillin, and related antibiotics
   3556..3660    -  promoter       AmpR promoter: bla
   3713..4141    -  rep_origin     f1 ori (sequence partly withheld): f1 bacteriophage origin of replication; arrow indicates direction of (+) strand synthesis
   4146..4212    -  CDS            lacZα (fragment): LacZα fragment of β-galactosidase; lacZ fragment
   4219..5196    +  promoter       CMV IE94 promoter: enhancer/promoter region of simian cytomegalovirus major immediate early transcription unit IE94
