>Addgene plasmid #232459 | HA-SEPT12 Sequencing Result | analyzer sequence | sequence record 463627
CGCCATTCTGCCTGGGGACGTCGGAGCAAGCTTGATTTAGGTGACACTATAGAATACAAGCTACTTGTTC
TTTTTGCAGGATACCATGCGATACCCATATGATGTGCCAGATTACGCTGGATCCAAGGCCTCTCGAGCCT
CTAGATTCTGCAGCCCTATAGTGAGTCGTATTACGTAGATCCAGACATGATAAGATACATTGATGAGTTT
GGACAAACCACAACTAGAATGCAGTGAAAAAAATGCTTTATTTGTGAAATTTGTGATGCTATTGCTTTAT
TTGTAACCATTATAAGCTGCAATAAACAAGTTAACAACAACAATTGCATTCATTTTATGTTTCAGGTTCA
GGGGGAGGTGTGGGAGGTTTTTTAATTCGCGGCCGCGGCGCCAATGCATTGGGCCCGGTACCCAGCTTTT
GTTCCCTTTAGTGAGGGTTAATTGCGCGCTTGGCGTAATCATGGTCATAGCTGTTTCCTGTGTGAAATTG
TTATCCGCTCACAATTCCACACAACATACGAGCCGGGAGCATAAAGTGTAAAGCCTGGGGTGCCTAATGA
GTGAGCTAACTCACATTAATTGCGTTGCGCTCACTGCCCGCTTTCCAGTCGGGAAACCTGTCGTGCCAGC
TGCATTAATGAATCGGCCAACGCGCGGGGAGAGGCGGTTTGCGTATTGGGCGCTCTTCCGCTTCCTCGCT
CACTGACTCGCTGCGCTCGGTCGTTCGGCTGCGGCGAGCGGTATCAGCTCACTCAAAGGCGGTAATACGG
TTATCCACAGAATCAGGGGATAACGCAGGAAAGAACATGTGAGCAAAAGGCCAGCAAAAGGCCAGGAACC
GTAAAAAGGCCGCGTTGCTGGCGTTTTTCCATAGGCTCCGCCCCCCTGACGAGCATCACAAAAATCGACG
CTCAAGTCAGAGGTGGCGAAACCCGACAGGACTATAAAGATACCAGGCGTTTCCCCCTGGAAGCTCCCTC
GTGCGCTCTCCTGTTCCGACCCTGCCGCTTACCGGATACCTGTCCGCCTTTCTCCCTTCGGGAAGCGTGG
CGCTTTCTCATAGCTCACGCTGTAGGTATCTCAGTTCGGTGTAGGTCGTTCGCTCCAAGCTGGGCTGTGT
GCACGAACCCCCCGTTCAGCCCGACCGCTGCGCCTTATCCGGTAACTATCGTCTTGAGTCCAACCCGGTA
AGACACGACTTATCGCCACTGGCAGCAGCCACTGGTAACAGGATTAGCAGAGCGAGGTATGTAGGCGGTG
CTACAGAGTTCTTGAAGTGGTGGCCTAACTACGGCTACACTAGAAGAACAGTATTTGGTATCTGCGCTCT
GCTGAAGCCAGTTACCTTCGGAAAAAGAGTTGGTAGCTCTTGATCCGGCAAACAAACCACCGCTGGTAGC
GGTGGTTTTTTTGTTTGCAAGCAGCAGATTACGCGCAGAAAAAAAGGATCTCAAGAAGATCCTTTGATCT
TTTCTACGGGGTCTGACGCTCAGTGGAACGAAAACTCACGTTAAGGGATTTTGGTCATGAGATTATCAAA
AAGGATCTTCACCTAGATCCTTTTAAATTAAAAATGAAGTTTTAAATCAATCTAAAGTATATATGAGTAA
ACTTGGTCTGACAGTTACCAATGCTTAATCAGTGAGGCACCTATCTCAGCGATCTGTCTATTTCGTTCAT
CCATAGTTGCCTGACTCCCCGTCGTGTAGATAACTACGATACGGGAGGGCTTACCATCTGGCCCCAGTGC
TGCAATGATACCGCGAGACCCACGCTCACCGGCTCCAGATTTATCAGCAATAAACCAGCCAGCCGGAAGG
GCCGAGCGCAGAAGTGGTCCTGCAACTTTATCCGCCTCCATCCAGTCTATTAATTGTTGCCGGGAAGCTA
GAGTAAGTAGTTCGCCAGTTAATAGTTTGCGCAACGTTGTTGCCATTGCTACAGGCATCGTGGTGTCACG
CTCGTCGTTTGGTATGGCTTCATTCAGCTCCGGTTCCCAACGATCAAGGCGAGTTACATGATCCCCCATG
TTGTGCAAAAAAGCGGTTAGCTCCTTCGGTCCTCCGATCGTTGTCAGAAGTAAGTTGGCCGCAGTGTTAT
CACTCATGGTTATGGCAGCACTGCATAATTCTCTTACTGTCATGCCATCCGTAAGATGCTTTTCTGTGAC
TGGTGAGTACTCAACCAAGTCATTCTGAGAATAGTGTATGCGGCGACCGAGTTGCTCTTGCCCGGCGTCA
ATACGGGATAATACCGCGCCACATAGCAGAACTTTAAAAGTGCTCATCATTGGAAAACGTTCTTCGGGGC
GAAAACTCTCAAGGATCTTACCGCTGTTGAGATCCAGTTCGATGTAACCCACTCGTGCACCCAACTGATC
TTCAGCATCTTTTACTTTCACCAGCGTTTCTGGGTGAGCAAAAACAGGAAGGCAAAATGCCGCAAAAAAG
GGAATAAGGGCGACACGGAAATGTTGAATACTCATACTCTTCCTTTTTCAATATTATTGAAGCATTTATC
AGGGTTATTGTCTCATGAGCGGATACATATTTGAATGTATTTAGAAAAATAAACAAATAGGGGTTCCGCG
CACATTTCCCCGAAAAGTGCCACCTAAATTGTAAGCGTTAATATTTTGTTAAAATTCGCGTTAAATTTTT
GTTAAATCAGCTCATTTTTTAACCAATAGGCCGAAATCGGCAAAATCCCTTATAAATCAAAAGAATAGAC
CGAGATAGGGT
[37 nt withheld, positions 2742-2778]
AAAGAACGTGGACTCCAACGTCAAAGG
[49 nt withheld, positions 2806-2854]
T
[91 nt withheld, positions 2856-2946]
G
[124 nt withheld, positions 2948-3071]
CCCATTCGCCATTCAGGCTGCGCAACTGTTGGGAAGGGCGATCGGTGCGGGCCTCTTCGCTATTACGCCA
GTCGACCGCCAATTCAATATGGCGTATATGGACTCATGCCAATTCAATATGGTGGATCTGGACCTGTGCC
AATTCAATATGGCGTATATGGACTCGTGCCAATTCAATATGGTGGATCTGGACCCCAGCCAATTCAATAT
GGCGGACTTGGCACCATGCCAATTCAATATGGCGGACCTGGCACTGTGCCAACTGGGGAGGGGTCTACTT
GGCACGGTGCCAAGTTTGAGGAGGGGTCTTGGCCCTGTGCCAAGTCCGCCATATTGAATTGGCATGGTGC
CAATAATGGCGGCCATATTGGCTATATGCCAGGATCAATATATAGGCAATATCCAATATGGCCCTATGCC
AATATGGCTATTGGCCAGGTTCAATACTATGTATTGGCCCTATGCCATATAGTATTCCATATATGGGTTT
TCCTATTGACGTAGATAGCCCCTCCCAATGGGCGGTCCCATATACCATATATGGGGCTTCCTAATACCGC
CCATAGCCACTCCCCCATTGACGTCAATGGTCTCTATATATGGTCTTTCCTATTGACGTCATATGGGCGG
TCCTATTGACGTATATGGCGCCTCCCCCATTGACGTCAATTACGGTAAATGGCCCGCCTGGCTCAATGCC
CATTGACGTCAATAGGACCACCCACCATTGACGTCAATGGGATGGCTCATTGCCCATTCATATCCGTTCT
CACGCCCCCTATTGACGTCAATGACGGTAAATGGCCCACTTGGCAGTACATCAATATCTATTAATAGTAA
CTTGGCAAGTACATTACTATTGGAAGTACGCCAGGGTACATTGGCAGTACTCCCATTGACGTCAATGGCG
GTAAATGGCCCGCGATGGCTGCCAAGTACATCCCCATTGACGTCAATGGGGAGGGGCAATGACGCAAATG
GGCGTTCCATTGACGTAAATGGGCGGTAGGCGTGCCTAATGGGAGGTCTATATAAGCAATGCTCGTTTAG
GGAAC
Features (pLannotate 1.2.2; 14 found; start..end, strand, type, name):
     35..53      +  promoter       SP6 promoter: promoter for bacteriophage SP6 RNA polymerase
    155..173     -  promoter       T7 promoter: promoter for bacteriophage T7 RNA polymerase
    178..312     -  polyA_signal   SV40 poly(A) signal: SV40 polyadenylation signal
    425..443     -  promoter       T3 promoter: promoter for bacteriophage T3 RNA polymerase
    488..504     -  protein_bind   lac operator: The lac repressor binds to the lac operator to inhibit transcription in E. coli. This inhibition can be relieved by adding lactose or isopropyl-β-D-thiogalactopyranoside (IPTG). lac repressor encoded by lacI
    512..542     -  promoter       lac promoter: promoter for the E. coli lac operon
    557..578     -  protein_bind   CAP binding site: CAP binding activates transcription in the presence of cAMP. E. coli catabolite activator protein
    591..683     -  CDS            lacI (fragment): lac repressor; lacI; The lac repressor binds to the lac operator to inhibit transcription in E. coli. This inhibition can be relieved by adding lactose or isopropyl-β-D-thiogalactopyranoside (IPTG).
    866..1454    -  rep_origin     ori: high-copy-number ColE1/pMB1/pBR322/pUC origin of replication
   1625..2485    -  CDS            AmpR: β-lactamase; bla; confers resistance to ampicillin, carbenicillin, and related antibiotics
   2486..2590    -  promoter       AmpR promoter: bla
   2643..3071    -  rep_origin     f1 ori (sequence partly withheld): f1 bacteriophage origin of replication; arrow indicates direction of (+) strand synthesis
   3076..3142    -  CDS            lacZα (fragment): LacZα fragment of β-galactosidase; lacZ fragment
   3149..4126    +  promoter       CMV IE94 promoter: enhancer/promoter region of simian cytomegalovirus major immediate early transcription unit IE94
