[The description below was written by a language model from this plasmid's Addgene catalogue record and pLannotate feature annotations shown in this document.]
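Description:
HA-SEPT12 is a mammalian expression plasmid built on the pCS2+HA backbone that produces human Septin12 (SEPTIN12, also called SEPT12) with an N-terminal HA epitope tag supplied by the backbone. The roughly 1.2 kb coding sequence was inserted between BamHI and XhoI sites, both of which were retained. In the full sequence record (about 5.2 kb), transcription is driven by the simian cytomegalovirus IE94 enhancer/promoter. On the circular map this promoter lies immediately upstream of an SP6 promoter and the SEPTIN12 open reading frame, and an SV40 polyadenylation signal follows the insert. The HA tag is not annotated as a separate feature, but the gap between the SP6 promoter and the start of the SEPTIN12 CDS is consistent with a short tag-encoding leader. The SP6 promoter also allows in vitro synthesis of sense RNA, while T7 and T3 promoters lie downstream in the opposite orientation.

The plasmid is propagated in E. coli through a high-copy ColE1/pUC-type origin and selected with ampicillin via the β-lactamase gene. It also carries an f1 origin and remnants of the lac promoter/operator, lacI and lacZα regions, which are backbone leftovers. A second, shorter sequence record of about 4.1 kb has the same backbone features but no SEPTIN12 CDS, so it appears to correspond to the vector without the insert rather than to the complete construct.

Septin12 is a filament-forming cytoskeletal GTPase involved in spermatogenesis and sperm annulus integrity. The construct is suited to transient expression in mammalian cells, where the HA tag allows detection or pull-down of the protein.
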