Addgene plasmid #232459: HA-SEPT12
Purpose: Expresses HA-tagged human Septin12 in mammalian cells
Depositing lab: Ken-Ichi Takemaru. Depositing organization: Stony Brook University.
Backbone
  Vector backbone: pCS2+HA
  Backbone size w/o insert (bp): 4100
  Total vector size (bp): 5300
  Vector type: Mammalian Expression
Growth in bacteria
  Bacterial resistance: Ampicillin, 100 μg/mL
  Growth temperature: 37°C
  Growth strain: DH5alpha
  Copy number: High Copy
Gene/Insert
  Gene/Insert name: Septin12 (alt name: SEPT12)
  Species: H. sapiens (human)
  Insert size (bp): 1200
  Entrez Gene: SEPTIN12 (a.k.a. SEPT12, SPGF10)
  Tag / fusion protein: HA (N terminal on backbone)
  Cloning method: Restriction Enzyme; 5′ cloning site BamHI (not destroyed); 3′ cloning site XhoI (not destroyed)
  Sequencing primers: 5′ CCCAAGCTTGATTTAG (SP6); 3′ TTATGCTGAGTGATATC (T7)
Terms and licenses: Academic/Nonprofit Terms; Industry Terms: Not Available to Industry
How to cite: HA-SEPT12 was a gift from Ken-Ichi Takemaru (Addgene plasmid # 232459 ; http://n2t.net/addgene:232459 ; RRID:Addgene_232459)
